>Addgene plasmid #144540 | TFORF3064 | addgene full sequence | sequence record 404245 | Addgene NGS Result
TTAATGTAGTCTTATGCAATACTCTTGTAGTCTTGCAACATGGTAACGATGAGTTAGCAACATGCCTTAC
AAGGAGAGAAAAAGCACCGTGCATGCCGATTGGTGGAAGTAAGGTGGTACGATCGTGCCTTATTAGGAAG
GCAACAGACGGGTCTGACATGGATTGGACGAACCACTGAATTGCCGCATTGCAGAGATATTGTATTTAAG
TGCCTAGCTCGATACATAAACGGGTCTCTCTGGTTAGACCAGATCTGAGCCTGGGAGCTCTCTGGCTAAC
TAGGGAACCCACTGCTTAAGCCTCAATAAAGCTTGCCTTGAGTGCTTCAAGTAGTGTGTGCCCGTCTGTT
GTGTGACTCTGGTAACTAGAGATCCCTCAGACCCTTTTAGTCAGTGTGGAAAATCTCTAGCAGTGGCGCC
CGAACAGGGACTTGAAAGCGAAAGGGAAACCAGAGGAGCTCTCTCGACGCAGGACTCGGCTTGCTGAAGC
GCGCACGGCAAGAGGCGAGGGGCGGCGACTGGTGAGTACGCCAAAAATTTTGACTAGCGGAGGCTAGAAG
GAGAGAGATGGGTGCGAGAGCGTCAGTATTAAGCGGGGGAGAATTAGATCGCGATGGGAAAAAATTCGGT
TAAGGCCAGGGGGAAAGAAAAAATATAAATTAAAACATATAGTATGGGCAAGCAGGGAGCTAGAACGATT
CGCAGTTAATCCTGGCCTGTTAGAAACATCAGAAGGCTGTAGACAAATACTGGGACAGCTACAACCATCC
CTTCAGACAGGATCAGAAGAACTTAGATCATTATATAATACAGTAGCAACCCTCTATTGTGTGCATCAAA
GGATAGAGATAAAAGACACCAAGGAAGCTTTAGACAAGATAGAGGAAGAGCAAAACAAAAGTAAGACCAC
CGCACAGCAAGCGGCCGCTGATCTTCAGACCTGGAGGAGGAGATATGAGGGACAATTGGAGAAGTGAATT
ATATAAATATAAAGTAGTAAAAATTGAACCATTAGGAGTAGCACCCACCAAGGCAAAGAGAAGAGTGGTG
CAGAGAGAAAAAAGAGCAGTGGGAATAGGAGCTTTGTTCCTTGGGTTCTTGGGAGCAGCAGGAAGCACTA
TGGGCGCAGCGTCAATGACGCTGACGGTACAGGCCAGACAATTATTGTCTGGTATAGTGCAGCAGCAGAA
CAATTTGCTGAGGGCTATTGAGGCGCAACAGCATCTGTTGCAACTCACAGTCTGGGGCATCAAGCAGCTC
CAGGCAAGAATCCTGGCTGTGGAAAGATACCTAAAGGATCAACAGCTCCTGGGGATTTGGGGTTGCTCTG
GAAAACTCATTTGCACCACTGCTGTGCCTTGGAATGCTAGTTGGAGTAATAAATCTCTGGAACAGATTTG
GAATCACACGACCTGGATGGAGTGGGACAGAGAAATTAACAATTACACAAGCTTAATACACTCCTTAATT
GAAGAATCGCAAAACCAGCAAGAAAAGAATGAACAAGAATTATTGGAATTAGATAAATGGGCAAGTTTGT
GGAATTGGTTTAACATAACAAATTGGCTGTGGTATATAAAATTATTCATAATGATAGTAGGAGGCTTGGT
AGGTTTAAGAATAGTTTTTGCTGTACTTTCTATAGTGAATAGAGTTAGGCAGGGATATTCACCATTATCG
TTTCAGACCCACCTCCCAACCCCGAGGGGACCCATGCATTGCATCTCAATTAGTCAGCAACCAGGTGTGG
AAAGTCCCCAGGCTCCCCAGCAGGCAGAAGTATGCAAAGCATGCGTCTCAATTAGTCAGCAACCATAGTC
CCGCCCCTAACTCCGCCCATCCCGCCCCTAACTCCGCCCAGTTCCGCCCATTCTCCGCCCCATGGCTGAC
TAATTTTTTTTATTTATGCAGAGGCCGAGGCCGCCTCGGCCTCTGAGCTATTCCAGAAGTAGTGAGGAGG
CTTTTTTGGAGGCCTAGGCTTTTGCAAAAAGCTTTCTAGAGGTACCACCGGAGCTTACCATGACCGAGTA
CAAGCCCACGGTGCGCCTCGCCACCCGCGACGACGTCCCCAGGGCCGTACGCACCCTCGCCGCCGCGTTC
GCCGACTACCCCGCCACGCGCCACACCGTCGATCCGGACCGCCACATCGAGCGGGTCACCGAGCTGCAAG
AACTCTTCCTCACGCGCGTCGGGCTCGACATCGGCAAGGTGTGGGTCGCGGACGACGGCGCCGCCGTGGC
GGTCTGGACCACGCCGGAGAGCGTCGAAGCGGGGGCGGTGTTCGCCGAGATCGGCCCGCGCATGGCCGAG
TTGAGCGGTTCCCGGCTGGCCGCGCAGCAACAGATGGAAGGCCTCCTGGCGCCGCACCGGCCCAAGGAGC
CCGCGTGGTTCCTGGCCACCGTCGGCGTCTCGCCCGACCACCAGGGCAAGGGTCTGGGCAGCGCCGTCGT
GCTCCCCGGAGTGGAGGCGGCCGAGCGCGCCGGGGTGCCCGCCTTCCTGGAGACCTCCGCGCCCCGCAAC
CTCCCCTTCTACGAGCGGCTCGGCTTCACCGTCACCGCCGACGTCGAGGTGCCCGAAGGACCGCGCACCT
GGTGCATGACCCGCAAGCCCGGTGCCAGTTAACGAATTCTAGATCTTGAGACAAATGGCAGTATTCATCC
ACAATTTTAAAAGAAAAGGGGGGATTGGGGGGTACAGTGCAGGGGAAAGAATAGTAGACATAATAGCAAC
AGACATACAAACTAAAGAATTACAAAAACAAATTACAAAAATTCAAAATTTTCGGGTTTATTACAGGGAC
AGCAGAGATCCACTTTGGCGCCGGCTCGAGGCCTGCAGGTGCAAAGATGGATAAAGTTTTAAACAGAGAG
GAATCTTTGCAGCTAATGGACCTTCTAGGTCTTGAAAGGAGTGGGAATTGGCTCCGGTGCCCGTCAGTGG
GCAGAGCGCACATCGCCCACAGTCCCCGAGAAGTTGGGGGGAGGGGTCGGCAATTGAACCGGTGCCTAGA
GAAGGTGGCGCGGGGTAAACTGGGAAAGTGATGTCGTGTACTGGCTCCGCCTTTTTCCCGAGGGTGGGGG
AGAACCGTATATAAGTGCAGTAGTCGCCGTGAACGTTCTTTTTCGCAACGGGTTTGCCGCCAGAACACAG
GTAAGTGCCGTGTGTGGTTCCCGCGGGCCTGGCCTCTTTACGGGTTATGGCCCTTGCGTGCCTTGAATTA
CTTCCACCTGGCTGCAGTACGTGATTCTTGATCCCGAGCTTCGGGTTGGAAGTGGGTGGGAGAGTTCGAG
GCCTTGCGCTTAAGGAGCCCCTTCGCCTCGTGCTTGAGTTGAGGCCTGGCCTGGGCGCTGGGGCCGCCGC
GTGCGAATCTGGTGGCACCTTCGCGCCTGTCTCGCTGCTTTCGATAAGTCTCTAGCCATTTAAAATTTTT
GATGACCTGCTGCGACGCTTTTTTTCTGGCAAGATAGTCTTGTAAATGCGGGCCAAGATCTGCACACTGG
TATTTCGGTTTTTGGGGCCGCGGGCGGCGACGGGGCCCGTGCGTCCCAGCGCACATGTTCGGCGAGGCGG
GGCCTGCGAGCGCGGCCACCGAGAATCGGACGGGGGTAGTCTCAAGCTGGCCGGCCTGCTCTGGTGCCTG
GCCTCGCGCCGCCGTGTATCGCCCCGCCCTGGGCGGCAAGGCTGGCCCGGTCGGCACCAGTTGCGTGAGC
GGAAAGATGGCCGCTTCCCGGCCCTGCTGCAGGGAGCTCAAAATGGAGGACGCGGCGCTCGGGAGAGCGG
GCGGGTGAGTCACCCACACAAAGGAAAAGGGCCTTTCCGTCCTCAGCCGTCGCTTCATGTGACTCCACGG
AGTACCGGGCGCCGTCCAGGCACCTCGATTAGTTCTCGAGCTTTTGGAGTACGTCGTCTTTAGGTTGGGG
GGAGGGGTTTTATGCGATGGAGTTTCCCCACACTGAGTGGGTGGAGACTGAAGTTAGGCCAGCTTGGCAC
TTGATGTAATTCTCCTTGGAATTTGCCCTTTTTGAGTTTGGATCTTGGTTCATTCTCAAGCCTCAGACAG
TGGTTCAAAGTTTTTTTCTTCCATTTCAGGTGTCGTGAGGCTAGCATCGATTGATCAACAAGTTTGTACA
AAAAAGTTGGCATGGCGGAGGATGTTTCCTCAGCGGCCCCGAGCCCGCGGGGCTGTGCGGATGGTAGGGA
TGCCGACCCTACTGAGGAGCAGATGGCAGAAACAGAGAGAAACGACGAGGAGCAGTTCGAATGCCAGGAA
CTGCTCGAGTGCCAGGTGCAGGTGGGGGCCCCCGAGGAGGAGGAGGAGGAGGAGGAGGACGCGGGCCTGG
TGGCCGAGGCCGAGGCCGTGGCTGCCGGCTGGATGCTCGATTTCCTCTGCCTCTCTCTTTGCCGAGCTTT
CCGCGACGGCCGCTCCGAGGACTTCCGCAGGACCCGCAACAGCGCAGAGGCTATTATTCATGGACTATCC
AGTCTAACAGCTTGCCAGTTGAGAACGATATACATATGTCAGTTTTTGACAAGAATTGCAGCAGGAAAAA
CCCTTGATGCACAGTTTGAAAATGATGAACGAATTACACCCTTGGAATCAGCCCTGATGATTTGGGGTTC
AATTGAAAAGGAACATGACAAACTTCATGAAGAAATACAGAATTTAATTAAAATTCAGGCTATAGCTGTT
TGTATGGAAAATGGCAACTTTAAAGAAGCAGAAGAAGTCTTTGAAAGAATATTTGGTGATCCAAATTCTC
ATATGCCTTTCAAAAGCAAATTGCTTATGATAATCTCTCAGAAAGATACATTTCATTCCTTTTTTCAACA
CTTCAGCTACAACCACATGATGGAGAAAATTAAGAGTTATGTGAATTATGTGCTAAGTGAAAAATCATCA
ACCTTTCTAATGAAGGCAGCGGCAAAAGTAGTAGAAAGCAAAAGGACAAGAACAATAACTTCTCAAGATA
AACCTAGTGGTAATGATGTTGAAATGGAAACTGAAGCTAATTTGGATACAAGAAAAAGGTCTCACAAGAA
TCTTTTCTTATCTAAGTTGCAACATGGAACCCAGCAACAAGACCTTAATAAGAAAGAAAGAAGAGTAGGA
ACTCCTCAAAGTACAAAAAAGAAAAAAGAAAGCAGAAGAGCCACTGAAAGCAGAATACCTGTTTCAAAGA
GTCAGCCGGTAACTCCTGAAAAACATCGAGCTAGAAAAAGACAGGCATGGCTTTGGGAAGAAGACAAGAA
TTTGAGATCTGGCGTGAGGAAATATGGAGAGGGAAACTGGTCTAAAATACTGTTGCATTATAAATTCAAC
AACCGGACAAGTGTCATGTTAAAAGACAGATGGAGGACCATGAAGAAACTAAAACTGATTTCCTCAGACA
GCGAAGACTGCCCAACTTTCTTGTACAAAGTGGTTGATATCGGTAAGCCTATCCCTAACCCTCTCCTCGG
TCTCGATTCTACGTAGTAATGAACTAGTCCGTAACTTGAAAGTATTTCGATTTCTTGGCTTTATATATCT
TGTGGAAAGGACGAATTCAAGTCTCCCTCTATAAATATACGCGTTAAGTCGACAATCAACCTCTGGATTA
CAAAATTTGTGAAAGATTGACTGGTATTCTTAACTATGTTGCTCCTTTTACGCTATGTGGATACGCTGCT
TTAATGCCTTTGTATCATGCTATTGCTTCCCGTATGGCTTTCATTTTCTCCTCCTTGTATAAATCCTGGT
TGCTGTCTCTTTATGAGGAGTTGTGGCCCGTTGTCAGGCAACGTGGCGTGGTGTGCACTGTGTTTGCTGA
CGCAACCCCCACTGGTTGGGGCATTGCCACCACCTGTCAGCTCCTTTCCGGGACTTTCGCTTTCCCCCTC
CCTATTGCCACGGCGGAACTCATCGCCGCCTGCCTTGCCCGCTGCTGGACAGGGGCTCGGCTGTTGGGCA
CTGACAATTCCGTGGTGTTGTCGGGGAAATCATCGTCCTTTCCTTGGCTGCTCGCCTGTGTTGCCACCTG
GATTCTGCGCGGGACGTCCTTCTGCTACGTCCCTTCGGCCCTCAATCCAGCGGACCTTCCTTCCCGCGGC
CTGCTGCCGGCTCTGCGGCCTCTTCCGCGTCTTCGCCTTCGCCCTCAGACGAGTCGGATCTCCCTTTGGG
CCGCCTCCCCGCGTCGACTTTAAGACCAATGACTTACAAGGCAGCTGTAGATCTTAGCCACTTTTTAAAA
GAAAAGGGGGGACTGGAAGGGCTAATTCACTCCCAACGAAGACAAGATCTGCTTTTTGCTTGTACTGGGT
CTCTCTGGTTAGACCAGATCTGAGCCTGGGAGCTCTCTGGCTAACTAGGGAACCCACTGCTTAAGCCTCA
ATAAAGCTTGCCTTGAGTGCTTCAAGTAGTGTGTGCCCGTCTGTTGTGTGACTCTGGTAACTAGAGATCC
CTCAGACCCTTTTAGTCAGTGTGGAAAATCTCTAGCAGTACGTATAGTAGTTCATGTCATCTTATTATTC
AGTATTTATAACTTGCAAAGAAATGAATATCAGAGAGTGAGAGGAACTTGTTTATTGCAGCTTATAATGG
TTACAAATAAAGCAATAGCATCACAAATTTCACAAATAAAGCATTTTTTTCACTGCATTCTAGTTGTGGT
TTGTCCAAACTCATCAATGTATCTTATCATGTCTGGCTCTAGCTATCCCGCCCCTAACTCCGCCCATCCC
GCCCCTAACTCCGCCCAGTTCCGCCCATTCTCCGCCCCATGGCTGACTAATTTTTTTTATTTATGCAGAG
GCCGAGGCCGCCTCGGCCTCTGAGCTATTCCAGAAGTAGTGAGGAGGCTTTTTTGGAGGCCTAGGGACGT
ACCCAATTCGCCCTATAGTGAGTCGTATTACGCGCGCTCACTGGCCGTCGTTTTACAACGTCGTGACTGG
GAAAACCCTGGCGTTACCCAACTTAATCGCCTTGCAGCACATCCCCCTTTCGCCAGCTGGCGTAATAGCG
AAGAGGCCCGCACCGATCGCCCTTCCCAACAGTTGCGCAGCCTGAATGGCGAATGGG
[124 nt withheld, positions 7058-7181]
C
[91 nt withheld, positions 7183-7273]
A
[49 nt withheld, positions 7275-7323]
CCTTTGACGTTGGAGTCCACGTTCTTT
[37 nt withheld, positions 7351-7387]
ACCCTATCTCGGTCTATTCTTTTGATTTATAAGGGATTTTGCCGATTTCGGCCTATTGGTTAAAAAATGA
GCTGATTTAACAAAAATTTAACGCGAATTTTAACAAAATATTAACGCTTACAATTTAGGTGGCACTTTTC
GGGGAAATGTGCGCGGAACCCCTATTTGTTTATTTTTCTAAATACATTCAAATATGTATCCGCTCATGAG
ACAATAACCCTGATAAATGCTTCAATAATATTGAAAAAGGAAGAGTATGAGTATTCAACATTTCCGTGTC
GCCCTTATTCCCTTTTTTGCGGCATTTTGCCTTCCTGTTTTTGCTCACCCAGAAACGCTGGTGAAAGTAA
AAGATGCTGAAGATCAGTTGGGTGCACGAGTGGGTTACATCGAACTGGATCTCAACAGCGGTAAGATCCT
TGAGAGTTTTCGCCCCGAAGAACGTTTTCCAATGATGAGCACTTTTAAAGTTCTGCTATGTGGCGCGGTA
TTATCCCGTATTGACGCCGGGCAAGAGCAACTCGGTCGCCGCATACACTATTCTCAGAATGACTTGGTTG
AGTACTCACCAGTCACAGAAAAGCATCTTACGGATGGCATGACAGTAAGAGAATTATGCAGTGCTGCCAT
AACCATGAGTGATAACACTGCGGCCAACTTACTTCTGACAACGATCGGAGGACCGAAGGAGCTAACCGCT
TTTTTGCACAACATGGGGGATCATGTAACTCGCCTTGATCGTTGGGAACCGGAGCTGAATGAAGCCATAC
CAAACGACGAGCGTGACACCACGATGCCTGTAGCAATGGCAACAACGTTGCGCAAACTATTAACTGGCGA
ACTACTTACTCTAGCTTCCCGGCAACAATTAATAGACTGGATGGAGGCGGATAAAGTTGCAGGACCACTT
CTGCGCTCGGCCCTTCCGGCTGGCTGGTTTATTGCTGATAAATCTGGAGCCGGTGAGCGTGGGTCTCGCG
GTATCATTGCAGCACTGGGGCCAGATGGTAAGCCCTCCCGTATCGTAGTTATCTACACGACGGGGAGTCA
GGCAACTATGGATGAACGAAATAGACAGATCGCTGAGATAGGTGCCTCACTGATTAAGCATTGGTAACTG
TCAGACCAAGTTTACTCATATATACTTTAGATTGATTTAAAACTTCATTTTTAATTTAAAAGGATCTAGG
TGAAGATCCTTTTTGATAATCTCATGACCAAAATCCCTTAACGTGAGTTTTCGTTCCACTGAGCGTCAGA
CCCCGTAGAAAAGATCAAAGGATCTTCTTGAGATCCTTTTTTTCTGCGCGTAATCTGCTGCTTGCAAACA
AAAAAACCACCGCTACCAGCGGTGGTTTGTTTGCCGGATCAAGAGCTACCAACTCTTTTTCCGAAGGTAA
CTGGCTTCAGCAGAGCGCAGATACCAAATACTGTTCTTCTAGTGTAGCCGTAGTTAGGCCACCACTTCAA
GAACTCTGTAGCACCGCCTACATACCTCGCTCTGCTAATCCTGTTACCAGTGGCTGCTGCCAGTGGCGAT
AAGTCGTGTCTTACCGGGTTGGACTCAAGACGATAGTTACCGGATAAGGCGCAGCGGTCGGGCTGAACGG
GGGGTTCGTGCACACAGCCCAGCTTGGAGCGAACGACCTACACCGAACTGAGATACCTACAGCGTGAGCT
ATGAGAAAGCGCCACGCTTCCCGAAGGGAGAAAGGCGGACAGGTATCCGGTAAGCGGCAGGGTCGGAACA
GGAGAGCGCACGAGGGAGCTTCCAGGGGGAAACGCCTGGTATCTTTATAGTCCTGTCGGGTTTCGCCACC
TCTGACTTGAGCGTCGATTTTTGTGATGCTCGTCAGGGGGGCGGAGCCTATGGAAAAACGCCAGCAACGC
GGCCTTTTTACGGTTCCTGGCCTTTTGCTGGCCTTTTGCTCACATGTTCTTTCCTGCGTTATCCCCTGAT
TCTGTGGATAACCGTATTACCGCCTTTGAGTGAGCTGATACCGCTCGCCGCAGCCGAACGACCGAGCGCA
GCGAGTCAGTGAGCGAGGAAGCGGAAGAGCGCCCAATACGCAAACCGCCTCTCCCCGCGCGTTGGCCGAT
TCATTAATGCAGCTGGCACGACAGGTTTCCCGACTGGAAAGCGGGCAGTGAGCGCAACGCAATTAATGTG
AGTTAGCTCACTCATTAGGCACCCCAGGCTTTACACTTTATGCTTCCGGCTCGTATGTTGTGTGGAATTG
TGAGCGGATAACAATTTCACACAGGAAACAGCTATGACCATGATTACGCCAAGCGCGCAATTAACCCTCA
CTAAAGGGAACAAAAGCTGGAGCTGCAAGC
Features (pLannotate 1.2.2; 34 found; start..end, strand, type, name):
      5..231     +  promoter       RSV promoter: Rous sarcoma virus enhancer/promoter
    232..412     +  LTR            5' LTR (truncated): truncated 5' long terminal repeat (LTR) from HIV-1
    459..584     +  misc_feature   HIV-1 Ψ: packaging signal of human immunodeficiency virus type 1
    568..931     +  CDS            HIV-1 gag (fragment): gag protein from human immunodeficiency virus 1; gag
   1077..1310    +  misc_feature   RRE: The Rev response element (RRE) of HIV-1 allows for Rev-dependent mRNA export from the nucleus to the cytoplasm.
   1687..1713    +  CDS            Rev (fragment): human immunodeficiency virus 1 (HIV-1) Rev protein; rev; enhances nuclear export of unspliced and incompletely spliced viral mRNAs
   1720..1743    +  promoter       SV40 promoter (fragment): SV40 early promoter
   1744..1815    +  promoter       SV40 promoter (fragment): SV40 enhancer and early promoter
   1839..1974    +  rep_origin     SV40 ori: SV40 origin of replication
   2020..2616    +  CDS            PuroR (fragment): puromycin N-acetyltransferase; pac from Streptomyces; confers resistance to puromycin
   2665..2782    +  misc_feature   cPPT/CTS: central polypurine tract and central termination sequence of HIV-1
   2847..2913    +  CDS            small t antigen (fragment): SV40 (simian virus 40) small t antigen
   2920..4098    +  promoter       EF-1α promoter: strong constitutive promoter for human elongation factor EF-1α
   4119..4136    +  protein_bind   attB1 (fragment): mutant version of attB; core recombination site for the Gateway® BP reaction BP Clonase™
   4142..5398    +  CDS            TERF1: TERF1_HUMAN - Also known as PIN2, TRBF1, TRF, TRF1. Experimental evidence at protein level: Swiss-Prot protein existence level 1. Binds the telomeric double-stranded 5'-TTAGGG-3' repeat and negatively regulates telomere length. Involved in the regulation of the mitotic spindle. Component of the shelterin complex (telosome) that is involved in the regulation of telomere length and protection. Shelterin associates with arrays of double-stranded 5'-TTAGGG-3' repeats added by telomerase and protects chromosome ends; without its protective activity, telomeres are no longer hidden from the DNA damag
   5401..5424    -  protein_bind   attB2: mutant version of attB; recombination site for the Gateway® BP reaction BP Clonase™
   5432..5473    +  CDS            V5 tag: epitope tag from simian virus 5
   5489..5542    +  promoter       U6 promoter (fragment): RNA polymerase III promoter for human U6 snRNA
   5584..6172    +  misc_feature   WPRE: woodchuck hepatitis virus posttranscriptional regulatory element
   6223..6242    +  misc_feature   cPPT/CTS (fragment): central polypurine tract and central termination sequence of HIV-1
   6244..6477    +  LTR            3' LTR (ΔU3): self-inactivating 3' long terminal repeat (LTR) from HIV-1
   6555..6676    +  polyA_signal   SV40 poly(A) signal: SV40 polyadenylation signal
   6716..6851    +  rep_origin     SV40 ori: SV40 origin of replication
   6872..6890    -  promoter       T7 promoter: promoter for bacteriophage T7 RNA polymerase
   6898..7053    +  CDS            lacZα (fragment): LacZα fragment of β-galactosidase; lacZ fragment
   7058..7486    +  rep_origin     f1 ori (sequence partly withheld): f1 bacteriophage origin of replication; arrow indicates direction of (+) strand synthesis
   7539..7643    +  promoter       AmpR promoter: bla
   7644..8504    +  CDS            AmpR: β-lactamase; bla; confers resistance to ampicillin, carbenicillin, and related antibiotics
   8675..9263    +  rep_origin     ori: high-copy-number ColE1/pMB1/pBR322/pUC origin of replication
   9446..9538    +  CDS            lacI (fragment): lac repressor; lacI; The lac repressor binds to the lac operator to inhibit transcription in E. coli. This inhibition can be relieved by adding lactose or isopropyl-β-D-thiogalactopyranoside (IPTG).
   9551..9572    +  protein_bind   CAP binding site: CAP binding activates transcription in the presence of cAMP. E. coli catabolite activator protein
   9587..9617    +  promoter       lac promoter: promoter for the E. coli lac operon
   9625..9641    +  protein_bind   lac operator: The lac repressor binds to the lac operator to inhibit transcription in E. coli. This inhibition can be relieved by adding lactose or isopropyl-β-D-thiogalactopyranoside (IPTG). lac repressor encoded by lacI
   9686..9704    +  promoter       T3 promoter: promoter for bacteriophage T3 RNA polymerase
