[The description below was written by a language model from this plasmid's Addgene catalogue record and pLannotate feature annotations shown in this document.]
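Description:
TFORF3064 is a third-generation-style, self-inactivating lentiviral expression plasmid built on the pLX_TRC317 backbone. It belongs to a barcoded library of transcription factor open reading frames intended for overexpression in mammalian cells. It is propagated in E. coli through a high-copy ColE1/pUC-type origin with ampicillin selection (AmpR), and it also carries an f1 origin and residual lac/T7/T3 cloning-vector elements. The depositor notes that recombination can occur during propagation, as is common for LTR-containing plasmids. The viral portion comprises an RSV promoter fused to a truncated HIV-1 5' LTR, which allows Tat-independent transcription of the genomic RNA. This is followed by the Ψ packaging signal with a gag fragment, the RRE for Rev-dependent nuclear export, a cPPT/CTS, the WPRE to enhance transcript expression, and a ΔU3 3' LTR followed by an SV40 poly(A) signal.

Two cassettes lie between the LTRs. An SV40 early promoter/origin region drives puromycin N-acetyltransferase for selection of transduced cells. Downstream of it, the EF-1α promoter drives human TERF1 (TRF1), the shelterin component that binds double-stranded telomeric repeats and negatively regulates telomere length. The ORF was inserted by Gateway cloning, is flanked by attB1 and attB2 sites, and is fused at its C terminus to a V5 epitope tag for detection. According to the record, each library member carries a unique 24-bp barcode, although the feature table does not annotate it. The barcode allows the transcription factor to be identified by sequencing in pooled screens, such as those used to map factors that direct cell differentiation. The annotated sequence length of 9,727 nt agrees with the stated backbone and insert sizes.
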