Addgene plasmid #144540: TFORF3064
Purpose: Lentiviral vector for overexpressing transcription factor ORFs with unique 24-bp barcodes. Barcodes facilitate identification of transcription factors in pooled screens.
Depositing lab: Feng Zhang. Depositing organization: Broad Institute. Publication: A transcription factor atlas of directed differentiation. Joung J, Ma S, Tay T, Geiger-Schuller KR, Kirchgatterer PC, Verdine VK, Guo B, Arias-Garcia MA, Allen WE, Singh A, Kuksenko O, Abudayyeh OO, Gootenberg JS, Fu Z, Macrae RK, Buenrostro JD, Regev A, Zhang F. Cell. 2023 Jan 5;186(1):209-229.e26. doi: 10.1016/j.cell.2022.11.026. PubMed 36608654.
Backbone
  Vector backbone: pLX_TRC317
  Backbone manufacturer: Broad Institute Genetic Perturbation Platform
  Backbone size w/o insert (bp): 8264
  Vector type: Mammalian Expression, Lentiviral
  Selectable markers: Puromycin
Growth in bacteria
  Bacterial resistance: Ampicillin, 100 μg/mL
  Growth temperature: 37°C
  Growth strain: NEB Stable
  Copy number: High Copy
Gene/Insert
  Gene/Insert name: TERF1
  Species: H. sapiens (human)
  Insert size (bp): 1463
  Entrez Gene: TERF1 (a.k.a. PIN2, TRBF1, TRF, TRF1, hTRF1-AS, t-TRF1)
  Promoter: EF1a
  Tag / fusion protein: V5 (C terminal on insert)
  Cloning method: Gateway Cloning
  Sequencing primers: 5′ GGGTGGAGACTGAAGTTAGGCCAG; 3′ CACATAGCGTAAAAGGAGCAACATAG
Resource information
  A portion of this plasmid was derived from a plasmid made by: Broad Institute Genetic Perturbation Platform
Terms and licenses: Academic/Nonprofit Terms; Industry Terms: Not Available to Industry
Depositor comments: NM_003218.3 Please test multiple small colonies in case of plasmid recombination. To make this collection available in a timely manner, a portion of this collection was not fully sequenced by Addgene. If an Addgene verified full plasmid sequence is not available, please contact us prior to placing an order to request the full sequence.
How to cite: TFORF3064 was a gift from Feng Zhang (Addgene plasmid # 144540 ; http://n2t.net/addgene:144540 ; RRID:Addgene_144540)
