>Addgene plasmid #144540 | TFORF3064 | depositor partial sequence | sequence record 285735 | Insert
ATCGATTGATCAACAAGTTTGTACAAAAAAGTTGGCATGGCGGAGGATGTTTCCTCAGCGGCCCCGAGCC
CGCGGGGCTGTGCGGATGGTAGGGATGCCGACCCTACTGAGGAGCAGATGGCAGAAACAGAGAGAAACGA
CGAGGAGCAGTTCGAATGCCAGGAACTGCTCGAGTGCCAGGTGCAGGTGGGGGCCCCCGAGGAGGAGGAG
GAGGAGGAGGAGGACGCGGGCCTGGTGGCCGAGGCCGAGGCCGTGGCTGCCGGCTGGATGCTCGATTTCC
TCTGCCTCTCTCTTTGCCGAGCTTTCCGCGACGGCCGCTCCGAGGACTTCCGCAGGACCCGCAACAGCGC
AGAGGCTATTATTCATGGACTATCCAGTCTAACAGCTTGCCAGTTGAGAACGATATACATATGTCAGTTT
TTGACAAGAATTGCAGCAGGAAAAACCCTTGATGCACAGTTTGAAAATGATGAACGAATTACACCCTTGG
AATCAGCCCTGATGATTTGGGGTTCAATTGAAAAGGAACATGACAAACTTCATGAAGAAATACAGAATTT
AATTAAAATTCAGGCTATAGCTGTTTGTATGGAAAATGGCAACTTTAAAGAAGCAGAAGAAGTCTTTGAA
AGAATATTTGGTGATCCAAATTCTCATATGCCTTTCAAAAGCAAATTGCTTATGATAATCTCTCAGAAAG
ATACATTTCATTCCTTTTTTCAACACTTCAGCTACAACCACATGATGGAGAAAATTAAGAGTTATGTGAA
TTATGTGCTAAGTGAAAAATCATCAACCTTTCTAATGAAGGCAGCGGCAAAAGTAGTAGAAAGCAAAAGG
ACAAGAACAATAACTTCTCAAGATAAACCTAGTGGTAATGATGTTGAAATGGAAACTGAAGCTAATTTGG
ATACAAGAAAAAGGTCTCACAAGAATCTTTTCTTATCTAAGTTGCAACATGGAACCCAGCAACAAGACCT
TAATAAGAAAGAAAGAAGAGTAGGAACTCCTCAAAGTACAAAAAAGAAAAAAGAAAGCAGAAGAGCCACT
GAAAGCAGAATACCTGTTTCAAAGAGTCAGCCGGTAACTCCTGAAAAACATCGAGCTAGAAAAAGACAGG
CATGGCTTTGGGAAGAAGACAAGAATTTGAGATCTGGCGTGAGGAAATATGGAGAGGGAAACTGGTCTAA
AATACTGTTGCATTATAAATTCAACAACCGGACAAGTGTCATGTTAAAAGACAGATGGAGGACCATGAAG
AAACTAAAACTGATTTCCTCAGACAGCGAAGACTGCCCAACTTTCTTGTACAAAGTGGTTGATATCGGTA
AGCCTATCCCTAACCCTCTCCTCGGTCTCGATTCTACGTAGTAATGAACTAGTCCGTAACTTGAAAGTAT
TTCGATTTCTTGGCTTTATATATCTTGTGGAAAGGACGAATTCAAGTCTCCCTCTATAAATAT
