>Addgene plasmid #144540 | TFORF3064 | depositor partial sequence | sequence record 285736 | Barcode
ATTCAAGTCTCCCTCTATAAATAT
